Addgene plasmid #179976: pCG_SARS-CoV2 NSP16 C-V5-tag
Purpose: Mammalian expression vector for SARS-CoV-2 Nsp16, V5-tagged. Sequence codon-optimized.
Depositing lab: Konstantin Sparrer. Depositing organization: Universitaet Ulm. Publication: Systematic functional analysis of SARS-CoV-2 proteins uncovers viral innate immune antagonists and remaining vulnerabilities. Hayn M, Hirschenberger M, Koepke L, Nchioua R, Straub JH, Klute S, Hunszinger V, Zech F, Prelli Bozzo C, Aftab W, Christensen MH, Conzelmann C, Muller JA, Srinivasachar Badarinarayan S, Sturzel CM, Forne I, Stenger S, Conzelmann KK, Munch J, Schmidt FI, Sauter D, Imhof A, Kirchhoff F, Sparrer KMJ. Cell Rep. 2021 May 18;35(7):109126. doi: 10.1016/j.celrep.2021.109126. Epub 2021 Apr 27. PubMed 33974846.
Backbone
  Vector backbone: pCG
  Vector type: Mammalian Expression
Growth in bacteria
  Bacterial resistance: Ampicillin, 100 μg/mL
  Growth temperature: 37°C
  Growth strain: DH5alpha
  Copy number: High Copy
Gene/Insert
  Gene/Insert name: SARS-CoV-2 Nsp16
  Species: Synthetic
  Mutation: human codon-optimized
  Entrez Gene: ORF1ab (a.k.a. GU280_gp01)
  Cloning method: Restriction Enzyme; 5′ cloning site Unknown (unknown if destroyed); 3′ cloning site Unknown (unknown if destroyed)
Terms and licenses: Academic/Nonprofit Terms; Industry Terms: Not Available to Industry
How to cite: pCG_SARS-CoV2 NSP16 C-V5-tag was a gift from Konstantin Sparrer (Addgene plasmid # 179976 ; http://n2t.net/addgene:179976 ; RRID:Addgene_179976)
