[The description below was written by a language model from this plasmid's Addgene catalogue record and pLannotate feature annotations shown in this document.]
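Description:
pCG_SARS-CoV2 NSP16 C-V5-tag is a 5.9 kb mammalian expression plasmid built on the pCG backbone for transient production of SARS-CoV-2 non-structural protein 16 in transfected cells. It is propagated in E. coli as a high-copy plasmid through a ColE1/pUC-type origin and selected with ampicillin via the β-lactamase gene and its native promoter. An f1 phage origin is also present, along with short remnants of lacZα, lacI, rop and bom and a T7 promoter, which appear to be leftovers from backbone assembly. No mammalian selection marker is annotated. An isolated SV40 early promoter segment lies in reverse orientation with no functional gene assigned to it.

The expression cassette begins with the human CMV immediate-early enhancer and promoter, followed by the HSV thymidine kinase 5' untranslated region. The roughly 0.9 kb open reading frame that follows is the synthetic, human codon-optimized Nsp16 sequence, derived from the ORF1ab polyprotein. The automated annotation labels it only as a fragment homologous to the replicase polyprotein of a porcine coronavirus, with a functional note about the NendoU endoribonuclease that belongs to a different part of that polyprotein. The name and catalogue entry indicate a C-terminal V5 epitope tag, although the tag is not separately annotated in the feature table. Downstream, a rabbit β-globin intron, a β-globin exon segment and the rabbit β-globin polyadenylation signal provide splicing and 3' end processing, which generally enhance mRNA export and expression.

The V5 tag allows detection or immunoprecipitation of Nsp16. The plasmid belongs to a set of constructs used for the systematic functional analysis of SARS-CoV-2 proteins as antagonists of innate immunity.
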