Features (pLannotate 1.2.2; 17 found; start..end, strand, type, name):
      1..304     +  enhancer       CMV enhancer: human cytomegalovirus immediate early enhancer
    305..508     +  promoter       CMV promoter: human cytomegalovirus (CMV) immediate early promoter
    598..637     +  5'UTR          HSV TK 5'-UTR: 5' untranslated region from the herpes simplex virus thymidine kinase gene
    673..1566    +  CDS            rep (fragment): R1AB_CVPFS - Protein inferred from homology: Swiss-Prot protein existence level 3. NendoU is a Mn(2+)-dependent, uridylate-specific enzyme, which leaves 2'-3'-cyclic phosphates 5' to the cleaved bond. From Porcine transmissible gastroenteritis coronavirus (strain FS772/70) (TGEV).
   1641..2213    +  intron         β-globin intron: intron from rabbit β-globin gene
   2217..2339    +  CDS            HBB: HBB_COLGU - Experimental evidence at transcript level: Swiss-Prot protein existence level 2. Involved in oxygen transport from the lung to the various peripheral tissues. From Colobus guereza (Mantled guereza) (Eastern black-and-white colobus monkey).
   2410..2465    +  polyA_signal   β-globin poly(A) signal: rabbit β-globin polyadenylation signal (Gil and Proudfoot, 1987)
   2805..2994    -  promoter       SV40 promoter: SV40 early promoter
   2994..3048    -  CDS            lacI (fragment): lac repressor; lacI; The lac repressor binds to the lac operator to inhibit transcription in E. coli. This inhibition can be relieved by adding lactose or isopropyl-β-D-thiogalactopyranoside (IPTG).
   3231..3819    -  rep_origin     ori: high-copy-number ColE1/pMB1/pBR322/pUC origin of replication
   3990..4850    -  CDS            AmpR: β-lactamase; bla; confers resistance to ampicillin, carbenicillin, and related antibiotics
   4851..4955    -  promoter       AmpR promoter: bla
   5050..5085    +  CDS            rop (fragment): Rop protein, which maintains plasmids at low copy number; rop
   5187..5286    +  misc_feature   bom (fragment): basis of mobility region from pBR322
   5314..5742    -  rep_origin     f1 ori (sequence partly withheld): f1 bacteriophage origin of replication; arrow indicates direction of (+) strand synthesis
   5746..5903    -  CDS            lacZα (fragment): LacZα fragment of β-galactosidase; lacZ fragment
   5906..5924    +  promoter       T7 promoter: promoter for bacteriophage T7 RNA polymerase
>Addgene plasmid #179976 | pCG_SARS-CoV2 NSP16 C-V5-tag | addgene full sequence | sequence record 353865 | Addgene NGS Result
CGTTACATAACTTACGGTAAATGGCCCGCCTGGCTGACCGCCCAACGACCCCCGCCCATTGACGTCAATA
ATGACGTATGTTCCCATAGTAACGCCAATAGGGACTTTCCATTGACGTCAATGGGTGGAGTATTTACGGT
AAACTGCCCACTTGGCAGTACATCAAGTGTATCATATGCCAAGTACGCCCCCTATTGACGTCAATGACGG
TAAATGGCCCGCCTGGCATTATGCCCAGTACATGACCTTATGGGACTTTCCTACTTGGCAGTACATCTAC
GTATTAGTCATCGCTATTACCATGGTGATGCGGTTTTGGCAGTACATCAATGGGCGTGGATAGCGGTTTG
ACTCACGGGGATTTCCAAGTCTCCACCCCATTGACGTCAATGGGAGTTTGTTTTGGCACCAAAATCAACG
GGACTTTCCAAAATGTCGTAACAACTCCGCCCCATTGACGCAAATGGGCGGTAGGCGTGTACGGTGGGAG
GTCTATATAAGCAGAGCTCGTTTAGTGAACCGTCAGATCGCCTGGAGACGCCATCCACGCTGTTTTGACC
TCCATAGAAGACACCGGGACCGATCCAGCCTCCGGGGGATCTTGGTGGCGTGAAACTCCCGCACCTCTTC
GGCCAGCGCCTTGTAGAAGCGCGTAGGCCTTCTAGAGCCACCATGTCATCTCAAGCATGGCAACCCGGAG
TCGCAATGCCCAATCTCTATAAAATGCAAAGAATGTTGTTGGAAAAGTGTGATCTGCAAAACTACGGCGA
TTCTGCCACCCTGCCAAAGGGTATCATGATGAACGTGGCTAAGTACACTCAATTGTGTCAATATCTGAAT
ACGCTGACACTCGCTGTTCCATACAATATGAGAGTGATTCACTTCGGGGCCGGCTCTGATAAAGGCGTTG
CTCCCGGCACCGCTGTTCTCAGGCAATGGCTTCCAACAGGGACTCTGCTCGTGGATAGTGACCTGAACGA
TTTTGTGAGCGATGCAGATAGCACGCTCATTGGAGACTGTGCCACCGTTCACACCGCGAATAAGTGGGAT
CTCATTATCTCTGACATGTACGACCCAAAGACTAAGAACGTAACTAAAGAGAACGATAGCAAGGAAGGTT
TCTTCACTTACATATGCGGTTTCATCCAGCAGAAACTGGCGCTGGGCGGGTCCGTAGCTATAAAGATCAC
TGAGCACTCATGGAATGCTGATCTGTATAAACTGATGGGACATTTTGCATGGTGGACAGCCTTCGTGACC
AATGTGAACGCAAGTTCATCAGAAGCTTTTCTTATTGGGTGTAATTACCTGGGTAAACCAAGAGAACAGA
TCGACGGCTATGTAATGCACGCAAACTATATTTTCTGGAGAAATACTAATCCGATTCAGCTGAGCTCATA
CAGCTTGTTCGACATGTCTAAATTCCCGCTCAAACTGCGTGGAACGGCTGTTATGTCATTGAAGGAAGGA
CAAATAAATGATATGATCTTGAGCCTGCTCTCTAAAGGGAGACTGATAATTAGAGAGAACAACAGAGTGG
TCATTAGCTCAGATGTGCTCGTCAACAACGGAAAACCGATACCTAATCCACTGCTGGGACTCGATTCCAC
CTAAACGCGTCGGATCCTGAGAACTTCAGGGTGAGTTTGGGGACCCTTGATTGTTCTTTCTTTTTCGCTA
TTGTAAAATTCATGTTATATGGAGGGGGCAAAGTTTTCAGGGTGTTGTTTAGAATGGGAAGATGTCCCTT
GTATCACCATGGACCCTCATGATAATTTTGTTTCTTTCACTTTCTACTCTGTTGACAACCATTGTCTCCT
CTTATTTTCTTTTCATTTTCTGTAACTTTTTCGTTAAACTTTAGCTTGCATTTGTAACGAATTTTTAAAT
TCACTTTTGTTTATTTGTCAGATTGTAAGTACTTTCTCTAATCACTTTTTTTTCAAGGCAATCAGGGTAT
ATTATATTGTACTTCAGCACAGTTTTAGAGAACAATTGTTATAATTAAATGATAAGGTAGAATATTTCTG
CATATAAATTCTGGCTGGCGTGGAAATATTCTTATTGGTAGAAACAACTACACCCTGGTCATCATCCTGC
CTTTCTCTTTATGGTTACAATGATATACACTGTTTGAGATGAGGATAAAATACTCTGAGTCCAAACCGGG
CCCCTCTGCTAACCATGTTCATGCCTTCTTCTCTTTCCTACAGCTCCTGGGCAACGTGCTGGTTGTTGTG
CTGTCTCATCATTTTGGCAAAGAATTCACTCCTCAGGTGCAGGCTGCCTATCAGAAGGTGGTGGCTGGTG
TGGCCAATGCCCTGGCTCACAAATACCACTGAGATCTTTTTCCCTCTGCCAAAAATTATGGGGACATCAT
GAAGCCCCTTGAGCATCTGACTTCTGGCTAATAAAGGAAATTTATTTTCATTGCAATAGTGTGTTGGAAT
TTTTTGTGTCTCTCACTCGGAAGGACATATGGGAGGGCAAATCATTTAAAACATCAGAATGAGTATTTGG
TTTAGAGTTTGGCAACATATGCCCATATGCTGGCTGCCATGAACAAAGGTTGGCTATAAAGAGGTCATCA
GTATATGAAACAGCCCCCTGCTGTCCATTCCTTATTCCATAGAAAAGCCTTGACTTGAGGTTAGATTTTT
TTTATATTTTGTTTTGTGTTATTTTTTTCTTTAACATCCCTAAAATTTTCCTTACATGTTTTACTAGCCA
GATTTTTCCTCCTCTCCTGACTACTCCCAGTCATAGCTGTCCCTCTTCTCTTATGGAGATCCCTCGAGGA
GCTTTTTGCAAAAGCCTAGGCCTCCAAAAAAGCCTCTTCACTACTTCTGGAATAGCTCAGAGGCCGAGGC
GGCCTCGGCCTCTGCATAAATAAAAAAAATTAGTCAGCCATGGGGCGGAGAATGGGCGGAACTGGGCGGA
GTTAGGGGCGGGATGGGCGGAGTTAGGGGCGGGACTATGGTTGCTGACTAATTGCTGCATTAATGAATCG
GCCAACGCGCGGGGAGAGGCGGTTTGCGTATTGGGCGCTCTTCCGCTTCCTCGCTCACTGACTCGCTGCG
CTCGGTCGTTCGGCTGCGGCGAGCGGTATCAGCTCACTCAAAGGCGGTAATACGGTTATCCACAGAATCA
GGGGATAACGCAGGAAAGAACATGTGAGCAAAAGGCCAGCAAAAGGCCAGGAACCGTAAAAAGGCCGCGT
TGCTGGCGTTTTTCCATAGGCTCCGCCCCCCTGACGAGCATCACAAAAATCGACGCTCAAGTCAGAGGTG
GCGAAACCCGACAGGACTATAAAGATACCAGGCGTTTCCCCCTGGAAGCTCCCTCGTGCGCTCTCCTGTT
CCGACCCTGCCGCTTACCGGATACCTGTCCGCCTTTCTCCCTTCGGGAAGCGTGGCGCTTTCTCATAGCT
CACGCTGTAGGTATCTCAGTTCGGTGTAGGTCGTTCGCTCCAAGCTGGGCTGTGTGCACGAACCCCCCGT
TCAGCCCGACCGCTGCGCCTTATCCGGTAACTATCGTCTTGAGTCCAACCCGGTAAGACACGACTTATCG
CCACTGGCAGCAGCCACTGGTAACAGGATTAGCAGAGCGAGGTATGTAGGCGGTGCTACAGAGTTCTTGA
AGTGGTGGCCTAACTACGGCTACACTAGAAGAACAGTATTTGGTATCTGCGCTCTGCTGAAGCCAGTTAC
CTTCGGAAAAAGAGTTGGTAGCTCTTGATCCGGCAAACAAACCACCGCTGGTAGCGGTGGTTTTTTTGTT
TGCAAGCAGCAGATTACGCGCAGAAAAAAAGGATCTCAAGAAGATCCTTTGATCTTTTCTACGGGGTCTG
ACGCTCAGTGGAACGAAAACTCACGTTAAGGGATTTTGGTCATGAGATTATCAAAAAGGATCTTCACCTA
GATCCTTTTAAATTAAAAATGAAGTTTTAAATCAATCTAAAGTATATATGAGTAAACTTGGTCTGACAGT
TACCAATGCTTAATCAGTGAGGCACCTATCTCAGCGATCTGTCTATTTCGTTCATCCATAGTTGCCTGAC
TCCCCGTCGTGTAGATAACTACGATACGGGAGGGCTTACCATCTGGCCCCAGTGCTGCAATGATACCGCG
AGACCCACGCTCACCGGCTCCAGATTTATCAGCAATAAACCAGCCAGCCGGAAGGGCCGAGCGCAGAAGT
GGTCCTGCAACTTTATCCGCCTCCATCCAGTCTATTAATTGTTGCCGGGAAGCTAGAGTAAGTAGTTCGC
CAGTTAATAGTTTGCGCAACGTTGTTGCCATTGCTACAGGCATCGTGGTGTCACGCTCGTCGTTTGGTAT
GGCTTCATTCAGCTCCGGTTCCCAACGATCAAGGCGAGTTACATGATCCCCCATGTTGTGCAAAAAAGCG
GTTAGCTCCTTCGGTCCTCCGATCGTTGTCAGAAGTAAGTTGGCCGCAGTGTTATCACTCATGGTTATGG
CAGCACTGCATAATTCTCTTACTGTCATGCCATCCGTAAGATGCTTTTCTGTGACTGGTGAGTACTCAAC
CAAGTCATTCTGAGAATAGTGTATGCGGCGACCGAGTTGCTCTTGCCCGGCGTCAATACGGGATAATACC
GCGCCACATAGCAGAACTTTAAAAGTGCTCATCATTGGAAAACGTTCTTCGGGGCGAAAACTCTCAAGGA
TCTTACCGCTGTTGAGATCCAGTTCGATGTAACCCACTCGTGCACCCAACTGATCTTCAGCATCTTTTAC
TTTCACCAGCGTTTCTGGGTGAGCAAAAACAGGAAGGCAAAATGCCGCAAAAAAGGGAATAAGGGCGACA
CGGAAATGTTGAATACTCATACTCTTCCTTTTTCAATATTATTGAAGCATTTATCAGGGTTATTGTCTCA
TGAGCGGATACATATTTGAATGTATTTAGAAAAATAAACAAATAGGGGTTCCGCGCACATTTCCCCGAAA
AGTGCCACCTGACGTCTAAGAAACCATTATTATCATGACATTAACCTATAAAAATAGGCGTATCACGAGG
CCCTTTCGTCTCGCGCGTTTCGGTGATGACGGTGAAAACCTCTGACACATGCAGCTCCCGGAGACGGTCA
CAGCTTGTCTGTAAGCGGATGCCGGGAGCAGACAAGCCCGTCAGGGCGCGTCAGCGGGTGTTGGCGGGTG
TCGGGGCTGGCTTAACTATGCGGCATCAGAGCAGATTGTACTGAGAGTGCACCATATGCGGTGTGAAATA
CCGCACAGATGCGTAAGGAGAAAATACCGCATCAGGAAATTGTAAGCGTTAATATTTTGTTAAAATTCGC
GTTAAATTTTTGTTAAATCAGCTCATTTTTTAACCAATAGGCCGAAATCGGCAAAATCCCTTATAAATCA
AAAGAATAGACCGAGATAGGGT
[37 nt withheld, positions 5413-5449]
AAAGAACGTGGACTCCAACGTCAAAGG
[49 nt withheld, positions 5477-5525]
T
[91 nt withheld, positions 5527-5617]
G
[124 nt withheld, positions 5619-5742]
CCATTCGCCATTCAGGCTGCGCAACTGTTGGGAAGGGCGATCGGTGCGGGCCTCTTCGCTATTACGCCAG
CTGGCGAAAGGGGGATGTGCTGCAAGGCGATTAAGTTGGGTAACGCCAGGGTTTTCCCAGTCACGACGTT
GTAAAACGACGGCCAGTGAATTGTAATACGACTCACTATAGGGCGAATTCGAGCTCGCCC
